>Addgene plasmid #132282 | pDONR221_UNC93A | addgene full sequence | sequence record 263272 | Addgene NGS Result
CTTTCCTGCGTTATCCCCTGATTCTGTGGATAACCGTATTACCGCCTTTGAGTGAGCTGATACCGCTCGC
CGCAGCCGAACGACCGAGCGCAGCGAGTCAGTGAGCGAGGAAGCGGAAGAGCGCCCAATACGCAAACCGC
CTCTCCCCGCGCGTTGGCCGATTCATTAATGCAGCTGGCACGACAGGTTTCCCGACTGGAAAGCGGGCAG
TGAGCGCAACGCAATTAATACGCGTACCGCTAGCCAGGAAGAGTTTGTAGAAACGCAAAAAGGCCATCCG
TCAGGATGGCCTTCTGCTTAGTTTGATGCCTGGCAGTTTATGGCGGGCGTCCTGCCCGCCACCCTCCGGG
CCGTTGCTTCACAACGTTCAAATCCGCTCCCGGCGGATTTGTCCTACTCAGGAGAGCGTTCACCGACAAA
CAACAGATAAAACGAAAGGCCCAGTCTTCCGACTGAGCCTTTCGTTTTATTTGATGCCTGGCAGTTCCCT
ACTCTCGCGTTAACGCTAGCATGGATGTTTTCCCAGTCACGACGTTGTAAAACGACGGCCAGTCTTAAGC
TCGGGCCCCAAATAATGATTTTATTTTGACTGATAGTGACCTGTTCGTTGCAACACATTGATGAGCAATG
CTTTTTTATAATGCCAACTTTGTACAAAAAAGCAGGCTCCACCATGGACAGGTCCCTGCGCAACGTGCTG
GTGGTGTCTTTCGGCTTTCTGCTGCTGTTCACCGCATACGGAGGACTGCAGAGCCTGCAGAGCTCCCTGT
ATTCCGAGGAGGGACTGGGAGTGACCGCCCTGTCCACACTGTACGGCGGCATGCTGCTGTCTAGCATGTT
CCTGCCACCTCTGCTGATCGAGCGGCTGGGATGCAAGGGCACCATCATCCTGAGCATGTGCGGCTACGTG
GCCTTTTCTGTGGGCAATTTCTTTGCCAGCTGGTATACCCTGATCCCTACAAGCATCCTGCTGGGACTGG
GAGCAGCACCACTGTGGTCCGCCCAGTGCACCTACCTGACCATCACAGGCAACACACACGCCGAGAAGGC
CGGCAAGAGAGGCAAGGACATGGTGAATCAGTATTTCGGCATCTTCTTTCTGATCTTTCAGTCCTCTGGC
GTGTGGGGCAACCTGATCAGCTCCCTGGTGTTCGGCCAGACCCCATCCCAGGAGACACTGCCAGAGGAGC
AGCTGACCTCCTGCGGAGCCTCTGATTGTCTGATGGCCACCACAACCACAAATTCTACACAGCGGCCAAG
CCAGCAGCTGGTGTACACCCTGCTGGGCATCTATACAGGCAGCGGCGTGCTGGCCGTGCTGATGATCGCA
GCCTTCCTGCAGCCCATCAGGGACGTGCAGAGGGAGTCCGAGGGAGAGAAGAAGTCTGTGCCTTTCTGGA
GCACCCTGCTGAGCACCTTCAAGCTGTACCGGGATAAGAGACTGTGCCTGCTGATCCTGCTGCCCCTGTA
TTCTGGCCTGCAGCAGGGCTTTCTGTCTAGCGAGTACACCCGGAGCTATGTGACCTGTACACTGGGCATC
CAGTTCGTGGGCTACGTGATGATCTGCTTTTCCGCCACAGACGCCCTGTGCTCTGTGCTGTACGGCAAGG
TGAGCCAGTATACCGGCAGAGCCGTGCTGTATGTGCTGGGCGCCGTGACACACGTGAGCTGTATGATCGC
CCTGCTGCTGTGGAGGCCTAGAGCAGACCACCTGGCCGTGTTCTTCGTGTTCAGCGGACTGTGGGGAGTG
GCAGATGCCGTGTGGCAGACCCAGAACAATGCCCTGTACGGCGTGCTGTTCGAGAAGTCTAAGGAGGCCG
CCTTTGCCAACTATAGGCTGTGGGAGGCCCTGGGCTTCGTGATCGCCTTTGGCTACAGCATGTTTCTGTG
CGTGCACGTGAAGCTGTATATCCTGCTGGGCGTGCTGTCCCTGACCATGGTGGCCTACGGCCTGGTGGAG
TGCGTGGAGTCTAAGAACCCAATCAGGCCACACGCACCTGGACAAGTGAATCAGGCCGAGGATGAGGAGA
TCCAGACAAAGATGGACCCAGCTTTCTTGTACAAAGTTGGCATTATAAGAAAGCATTGCTTATCAATTTG
TTGCAACGAACAGGTCACTATCAGTCAAAATAAAATCATTATTTGCCATCCAGCTGATATCCCCTATAGT
GAGTCGTATTACATGGTCATAGCTGTTTCCTGGCAGCTCTGGCCCGTGTCTCAAAATCTCTGATGTTACA
TTGCACAAGATAAAAATATATCATCATGAACAATAAAACTGTCTGCTTACATAAACAGTAATACAAGGGG
TGTTATGAGCCATATTCAACGGGAAACGTCGAGGCCGCGATTAAATTCCAACATGGATGCTGATTTATAT
GGGTATAAATGGGCTCGCGATAATGTCGGGCAATCAGGTGCGACAATCTATCGCTTGTATGGGAAGCCCG
ATGCGCCAGAGTTGTTTCTGAAACATGGCAAAGGTAGCGTTGCCAATGATGTTACAGATGAGATGGTCAG
ACTAAACTGGCTGACGGAATTTATGCCTCTTCCGACCATCAAGCATTTTATCCGTACTCCTGATGATGCA
TGGTTACTCACCACTGCGATCCCCGGAAAAACAGCATTCCAGGTATTAGAAGAATATCCTGATTCAGGTG
AAAATATTGTTGATGCGCTGGCAGTGTTCCTGCGCCGGTTGCATTCGATTCCTGTTTGTAATTGTCCTTT
TAACAGCGATCGCGTATTTCGTCTCGCTCAGGCGCAATCACGAATGAATAACGGTTTGGTTGATGCGAGT
GATTTTGATGACGAGCGTAATGGCTGGCCTGTTGAACAAGTCTGGAAAGAAATGCATAAACTTTTGCCAT
TCTCACCGGATTCAGTCGTCACTCATGGTGATTTCTCACTTGATAACCTTATTTTTGACGAGGGGAAATT
AATAGGTTGTATTGATGTTGGACGAGTCGGAATCGCAGACCGATACCAGGATCTTGCCATCCTATGGAAC
TGCCTCGGTGAGTTTTCTCCTTCATTACAGAAACGGCTTTTTCAAAAATATGGTATTGATAATCCTGATA
TGAATAAATTGCAGTTTCATTTGATGCTCGATGAGTTTTTCTAATCAGAATTGGTTAATTGGTTGTAACA
CTGGCAGAGCATTACGCTGACTTGACGGGACGGCGCAAGCTCATGACCAAAATCCCTTAACGTGAGTTAC
GCGTCGTTCCACTGAGCGTCAGACCCCGTAGAAAAGATCAAAGGATCTTCTTGAGATCCTTTTTTTCTGC
GCGTAATCTGCTGCTTGCAAACAAAAAAACCACCGCTACCAGCGGTGGTTTGTTTGCCGGATCAAGAGCT
ACCAACTCTTTTTCCGAAGGTAACTGGCTTCAGCAGAGCGCAGATACCAAATACTGTTCTTCTAGTGTAG
CCGTAGTTAGGCCACCACTTCAAGAACTCTGTAGCACCGCCTACATACCTCGCTCTGCTAATCCTGTTAC
CAGTGGCTGCTGCCAGTGGCGATAAGTCGTGTCTTACCGGGTTGGACTCAAGACGATAGTTACCGGATAA
GGCGCAGCGGTCGGGCTGAACGGGGGGTTCGTGCACACAGCCCAGCTTGGAGCGAACGACCTACACCGAA
CTGAGATACCTACAGCGTGAGCTATGAGAAAGCGCCACGCTTCCCGAAGGGAGAAAGGCGGACAGGTATC
CGGTAAGCGGCAGGGTCGGAACAGGAGAGCGCACGAGGGAGCTTCCAGGGGGAAACGCCTGGTATCTTTA
TAGTCCTGTCGGGTTTCGCCACCTCTGACTTGAGCGTCGATTTTTGTGATGCTCGTCAGGGGGGCGGAGC
CTATGGAAAAACGCCAGCAACGCGGCCTTTTTACGGTTCCTGGCCTTTTGCTGGCCTTTTGCTCACATGT
T
Features (pLannotate 1.2.2; 10 found; start..end, strand, type, name):
    121..213     +  CDS            lacI (fragment): lac repressor; lacI; The lac repressor binds to the lac operator to inhibit transcription in E. coli. This inhibition can be relieved by adding lactose or isopropyl-β-D-thiogalactopyranoside (IPTG).
    268..295     -  terminator     rrnB T2 terminator: transcription terminator T2 from the E. coli rrnB gene
    427..470     +  terminator     rrnB T1 terminator: Escherichia coli rrnB; transcription terminator T1 from the E. coli rrnB gene
    517..553     -  CDS            lacZα (fragment): LacZα fragment of β-galactosidase; lacZ fragment
    569..668     +  protein_bind   attL1: mutant version of attL; recombination site for the Gateway® LR reaction LR Clonase™
    674..2044    +  CDS            UNC93A: UN93A_HUMAN - Experimental evidence at protein level: Swiss-Prot protein existence level 1. From Homo sapiens (Human).
   2046..2145    -  protein_bind   attL2: mutant version of attL; recombination site for the Gateway® LR reaction LR Clonase™
   2163..2181    -  promoter       T7 promoter: promoter for bacteriophage T7 RNA polymerase
   2315..3124    +  CDS            KanR: aminoglycoside phosphotransferase; aph(3')-Ia; confers resistance to kanamycin in bacteria or G418 (Geneticin®) in eukaryotes
   3271..3859    +  rep_origin     ori: high-copy-number ColE1/pMB1/pBR322/pUC origin of replication
