[The description below was written by a language model from this plasmid's Addgene catalogue record and pLannotate feature annotations shown in this document.]
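Description:
pDONR221_UNC93A is a Gateway entry clone built on the pDONR221 backbone, carrying a codon-optimized open reading frame for human UNC93A. It belongs to a consortium plasmid collection focused on solute carrier (SLC) transporters and related proteins for drug discovery research. The full sequenced plasmid is about 3.9 kb. It is maintained in E. coli through a high-copy ColE1/pUC-type origin of replication and selected with kanamycin via an aminoglycoside phosphotransferase (KanR) gene.

The 1,371 bp UNC93A coding sequence lies between attL1 and attL2, the recombination sites produced when an insert is captured in a donor vector. These sites allow directional transfer of the ORF into any attR-containing destination vector through an LR Clonase reaction. Upstream of the cassette, the rrnB T1 and T2 transcription terminators insulate the insert from read-through transcription originating in the backbone. A T7 promoter sits just outside attL2, facing back toward the insert on the opposite strand. The short lacI and lacZα fragments annotated near the terminators are backbone remnants rather than functional genes. No epitope tags or reporters are annotated.

Although the catalogue lists the vector type as mammalian expression, no eukaryotic promoter or polyadenylation signal appears in the feature table, so the plasmid itself is not expected to express UNC93A in mammalian cells. It serves as a sequence-verified source clone, from which the ORF is subcloned into custom expression vectors that supply the promoter, tags and selection markers appropriate to the intended experiment.
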