Addgene plasmid #132282: pDONR221_UNC93A
Purpose: Gateway entry clone with codon-optimized ORF sequence for subcloning into custom expression vectors
Depositing lab: RESOLUTE Consortium & Giulio Superti-Furga. Depositing organization: CeMM Research Center for Molecular Medicine. Publication: The RESOLUTE consortium: unlocking SLC transporters for drug discovery. Superti-Furga G, Lackner D, Wiedmer T, Ingles-Prieto A, Barbosa B, Girardi E, Goldmann U, Gurtl B, Klavins K, Klimek C, Lindinger S, Lineiro-Retes E, Muller AC, Onstein S, Redinger G, Reil D, Sedlyarov V, Wolf G, Crawford M, Everley R, ... Steppan CM. Nat Rev Drug Discov. 2020 Jul;19(7):429-430. doi: 10.1038/d41573-020-00056-6. PubMed 32265506.
Backbone
  Vector backbone: pDONR221
  Backbone manufacturer: Thermo Fisher Scientific
  Backbone size w/o insert (bp): 2550
  Vector type: Mammalian Expression
Growth in bacteria
  Bacterial resistance: Kanamycin, 50 μg/mL
  Growth temperature: 37°C
  Growth strain: Stbl3
  Copy number: High Copy
Gene/Insert
  Gene/Insert name: UNC93A (alt name: dJ366N23.2, dJ366N23.1)
  Species: H. sapiens (human)
  Insert size (bp): 1371
  Entrez Gene: UNC93A (a.k.a. Unc-93A, MGC119395, MGC119397, dJ366N23.1, dJ366N23.2)
  Cloning method: Gateway Cloning
  Sequencing primers: 5′ M13-fwd; 3′ M13-rev
Terms and licenses: Academic/Nonprofit Terms; Industry Terms
Depositor comments: For more information on the full Resolute plasmid collection, please see www.addgene.org/depositor-collections/re-solute/. Please provide your feedback on this plasmid to the RESOLUTE consortium by filling out their RESOLUTE repository feedback form: https://forms.office.com/Pages/ResponsePage.aspx?id=0e05yklzmkS7rjFGQL4N7z4feCLQvEJAmVcOCM_u885UN1JJRko0Ukg4TVQwNTZLOUxPQVJWT1NHUCQlQCN0PWcu
How to cite: pDONR221_UNC93A was a gift from RESOLUTE Consortium & Giulio Superti-Furga (Addgene plasmid # 132282 ; http://n2t.net/addgene:132282 ; RRID:Addgene_132282)
