>Addgene plasmid #132282 | pDONR221_UNC93A | depositor partial sequence | sequence record 253964 | Codon-optimized ORF of UNC93A
ATGGACAGGTCCCTGCGCAACGTGCTGGTGGTGTCTTTCGGCTTTCTGCTGCTGTTCACCGCATACGGAG
GACTGCAGAGCCTGCAGAGCTCCCTGTATTCCGAGGAGGGACTGGGAGTGACCGCCCTGTCCACACTGTA
CGGCGGCATGCTGCTGTCTAGCATGTTCCTGCCACCTCTGCTGATCGAGCGGCTGGGATGCAAGGGCACC
ATCATCCTGAGCATGTGCGGCTACGTGGCCTTTTCTGTGGGCAATTTCTTTGCCAGCTGGTATACCCTGA
TCCCTACAAGCATCCTGCTGGGACTGGGAGCAGCACCACTGTGGTCCGCCCAGTGCACCTACCTGACCAT
CACAGGCAACACACACGCCGAGAAGGCCGGCAAGAGAGGCAAGGACATGGTGAATCAGTATTTCGGCATC
TTCTTTCTGATCTTTCAGTCCTCTGGCGTGTGGGGCAACCTGATCAGCTCCCTGGTGTTCGGCCAGACCC
CATCCCAGGAGACACTGCCAGAGGAGCAGCTGACCTCCTGCGGAGCCTCTGATTGTCTGATGGCCACCAC
AACCACAAATTCTACACAGCGGCCAAGCCAGCAGCTGGTGTACACCCTGCTGGGCATCTATACAGGCAGC
GGCGTGCTGGCCGTGCTGATGATCGCAGCCTTCCTGCAGCCCATCAGGGACGTGCAGAGGGAGTCCGAGG
GAGAGAAGAAGTCTGTGCCTTTCTGGAGCACCCTGCTGAGCACCTTCAAGCTGTACCGGGATAAGAGACT
GTGCCTGCTGATCCTGCTGCCCCTGTATTCTGGCCTGCAGCAGGGCTTTCTGTCTAGCGAGTACACCCGG
AGCTATGTGACCTGTACACTGGGCATCCAGTTCGTGGGCTACGTGATGATCTGCTTTTCCGCCACAGACG
CCCTGTGCTCTGTGCTGTACGGCAAGGTGAGCCAGTATACCGGCAGAGCCGTGCTGTATGTGCTGGGCGC
CGTGACACACGTGAGCTGTATGATCGCCCTGCTGCTGTGGAGGCCTAGAGCAGACCACCTGGCCGTGTTC
TTCGTGTTCAGCGGACTGTGGGGAGTGGCAGATGCCGTGTGGCAGACCCAGAACAATGCCCTGTACGGCG
TGCTGTTCGAGAAGTCTAAGGAGGCCGCCTTTGCCAACTATAGGCTGTGGGAGGCCCTGGGCTTCGTGAT
CGCCTTTGGCTACAGCATGTTTCTGTGCGTGCACGTGAAGCTGTATATCCTGCTGGGCGTGCTGTCCCTG
ACCATGGTGGCCTACGGCCTGGTGGAGTGCGTGGAGTCTAAGAACCCAATCAGGCCACACGCACCTGGAC
AAGTGAATCAGGCCGAGGATGAGGAGATCCAGACAAAGATG
